>Addgene plasmid #63167 | pJFRC203-10XUAS-FRT>STOP>FRT-myr::smGFP-cMyc | depositor full sequence | sequence record 104795 | pJFRC203-10XUAS-FRT>STOP>FRT-myr::smGFP-cMyc sequence 9965 bps
GACTCAGGTGGCACTTTTCGGGGAAATGTGCGCGGAACCCCTATTTGTTTATTTTTCTAAATACATTCAA
ATATGTATCCGCTCATGAGACAATAACCCTGATAAATGCTTCAATAATATTGAAAAAGGAAGAGTATGAG
TATTCAACATTTCCGTGTCGCCCTTATTCCCTTTTTTGCGGCATTTTGCCTTCCTGTTTTTGCTCACCCA
GAAACGCTGGTGAAAGTAAAAGATGCTGAAGATCAGTTGGGTGCACGAGTGGGTTACATCGAACTGGATC
TCAACAGCGGTAAGATCCTTGAGAGTTTTCGCCCCGAAGAACGTTTTCCAATGATGAGCACTTTTAAAGT
TCTGCTATGTGGCGCGGTATTATCCCGTATTGACGCCGGGCAAGAGCAACTCGGTCGCCGCATACACTAT
TCTCAGAATGACTTGGTTGAGTACTCACCAGTCACAGAAAAGCATCTTACGGATGGCATGACAGTAAGAG
AATTATGCAGTGCTGCCATAACCATGAGTGATAACACTGCGGCCAACTTACTTCTGACAACGATCGGAGG
ACCGAAGGAGCTAACCGCTTTTTTGCACAACATGGGGGATCATGTAACTCGCCTTGATCGTTGGGAACCG
GAGCTGAATGAAGCCATACCAAACGACGAGCGTGACACCACGATGCCTGTAGCAATGGCAACAACGTTGC
GCAAACTATTAACTGGCGAACTACTTACTCTAGCTTCCCGGCAACAATTAATAGACTGGATGGAGGCGGA
TAAAGTTGCAGGACCACTTCTGCGCTCGGCCCTTCCGGCTGGCTGGTTTATTGCTGATAAATCTGGAGCC
GGTGAGCGTGGGTCTCGCGGTATCATTGCAGCACTGGGGCCAGATGGTAAGCCCTCCCGTATCGTAGTTA
TCTACACGACGGGGAGTCAGGCAACTATGGATGAACGAAATAGACAGATCGCTGAGATAGGTGCCTCACT
GATTAAGCATTGGTAACTGTCAGACCAAGTTTACTCATATATACTTTAGATTGATTTAAAACTTCATTTT
TAATTTAAAAGGATCTAGGTGAAGATCCTTTTTGATAATCTCATGACCAAAATCCCTTAACGTGAGTTTT
CGTTCCACTGAGCGTCAGACCCCGTAGAAAAGATCAAAGGATCTTCTTGAGATCCTTTTTTTCTGCGCGT
AATCTGCTGCTTGCAAACAAAAAAACCACCGCTACCAGCGGTGGTTTGTTTGCCGGATCAAGAGCTACCA
ACTCTTTTTCCGAAGGTAACTGGCTTCAGCAGAGCGCAGATACCAAATACTGTTCTTCTAGTGTAGCCGT
AGTTAGGCCACCACTTCAAGAACTCTGTAGCACCGCCTACATACCTCGCTCTGCTAATCCTGTTACCAGT
GGCTGCTGCCAGTGGCGATAAGTCGTGTCTTACCGGGTTGGACTCAAGACGATAGTTACCGGATAAGGCG
CAGCGGTCGGGCTGAACGGGGGGTTCGTGCACACAGCCCAGCTTGGAGCGAACGACCTACACCGAACTGA
GATACCTACAGCGTGAGCTATGAGAAAGCGCCACGCTTCCCGAAGGGAGAAAGGCGGACAGGTATCCGGT
AAGCGGCAGGGTCGGAACAGGAGAGCGCACGAGGGAGCTTCCAGGGGGAAACGCCTGGTATCTTTATAGT
CCTGTCGGGTTTCGCCACCTCTGACTTGAGCGTCGATTTTTGTGATGCTCGTCAGGGGGGCGGAGCCTAT
GGAAAAACGCCAGCAACGCGGCCTTTTTACGGTTCCTGGCCTTTTGCTGGCCTTTTGCTCACATGTTACC
GTCGACGATGTAGGTCACGGTCTCGAAGCCGCGGTGCGGGTGCCAGGGCGTGCCCTTGGGCTCCCCGGGC
GCGTACTCCACCTCACCCATCTGGTCCATCATGATGAACGGGTCGAGGTGGCGGTAGTTGATCCCGGCGA
ACGCGCGGCGCACCGGGAAGCCCTCGCCCTCGAAACCGCTGGGCGCGGTGGTCACGGTGAGCACGGGACG
TGCGACGGCGTCGGCGGGTGCGGATACGCGGGGCAGCGTCAGCGGGTTCTCGACGGTCACGGCGGGCATG
TCGACAAGCCGAACATATGGGCGCGCCTAGTATGTATGTAAGTTAATAAAACCCATTTTTGCGGAAAGTA
GATAAAAAAAACATTTTTTTTTTTTACTGCACTGGATATCATTGAACTTATCTGATCAGTTTTAAATTTA
CTTCGATCCAAGGGTATTTGATGTACCAGGTTCTTTCGATTACCTCTCACTCAAAATGACATTCCACTCA
AAGTCAGCGCTGTTTGCCTCCTTCTCTGTCCACAGAAATATCGCCGTCTCTTTCGCCGCTGCGTCCGCTA
TCTCTTTCGCCACCGTTTGTAGCGTTACGTAGCGTCAATGTCCGCCTTCAGTTGCATTTTGTCAGCGGTT
TCGTGACGAAGCTCCAAGCGGTTTACGCCATCAATTAAACACAAAGTGCTGTGCCAAAACTCCTCTCGCT
TCTTATTTTTGTTTGTTTTTTGAGTGATTGGGGTGGTGATTGGTTTTGGGTGGGTAAGCAGGGGAAAGTG
TGAAAAATCCCGGCAATGGGCCAAGAGGATCAGGAGCTATTAATTCGCGGAGGCAGCAAACACCCATCTG
CCGAGCATCTGAACAATGTGAGTAGTACATGTGCATACATCTTAAGTTCACTTGATCTATAGGAACTGCG
ATTGCAACATCAAATTGTATGCGGCGTGAGAACTGCGACCCACAAAAATCCCAAACCGCAATTGCACAAA
CAAATAGTGACACGAAACAGATTATTCTGGTAGCTGTTCTCGCTATATAAGACAATTTTTGAGATCATAT
CATGATCAAGACATCTAAAGGCATTCATTTTCGACTATATTCTTTTTTACAAAAAATATAACAACCAGAT
ATTTTAAGCTGATCCTAGATGCACAAAAAATAAATAAAAGTATAAACCTACTTCGTAGGATACTTCGGGG
TACTTTTTGTTCGGGGTTAGATGAGCATAACGCTAGTAGTTGATATTTGAGATCCCCTATCATTGCAGGG
TGACAGCGGAGCGGCTTCGCAGAGCTGCATTAACCAGGGCTTCGGGCAGGCCAAAAACTACGGCACGCTC
CGGCCACCCAGTCCGCCGGAGGACTCCGGTTCAGGGAGCGGCCAACTAGCCGAGAACCTCACCTATGCCT
GGCACAATATGGACATCTTTGGGGCGGTCAATCAGCCGGGCTCCGGATGGCGGCAGCTGGTCAACCGGAC
ACGCGGACTATTCTGCAACGAGCGACACATACCGGCGCCCAGGAAACATTTGCTCAAGAACGGTGAGTTT
CTATTCGCAGTCGGCTGATCTGTGTGAAATCTTAATAAAGGGTCCAATTACCAATTTGAAACTCAGTTTG
CGGCGTGGCCTATCCGGGCGAACTTTTGGCCGTGATGGGCAGTTCCGGTGCCGGAAAGACGACCCTGCTG
AATGCCCTTGCCTTTCGATCGCCGCAGGGCATCCAAGTATCGCCATCCGGGATGCGACTGCTCAATGGCC
AACCTGTGGACGCCAAGGAGATGCAGGCCAGGTGCGCCTATGTCCAGCAGGATGACCTCTTTATCGGCTC
CCTAACGGCCAGGGAACACCTGATTTTCCAAGCCATGGTGCGGATGCCACGACATCTGACCTATCGGCAG
CGAGTGGCCCGCGTGGATCAGGTGATCCAGGAGCTTTCGCTCAGCAAATGTCAGCACACGATCATCGGTG
TGCCCGGCAGGGTGAAAGGTCTGTCCGGCGGAGAAAGGAAGCGTCTGGCATTCGCCTCCGAGGCTCTAAC
CGATCCGCCGCTTCTGATCTGCGATGAGCCCACCTCCGGACTGGACTCCTTTACCGCCCACAGCGTCGTC
CAGGTGCTGAAGAAGCTGTCGCAGAAGGGCAAGACCGTCATCCTGACCATTCATCAGCCGTCTTCCGAGC
TGTTTGAGCTCTTTGACAAGATCCTTCTGATGGCCGAGGGCAGGGTAGCTTTCTTGGGCACTCCCAGCGA
AGCCGTCGACTTCTTTTCCTAGTGAGTTCGATGTGTTTATTAAGGGTATCTAGTATTACATAACATCTCA
ACTCCTATCCAGCGTGGGTGCCCAGTGTCCTACCAACTACAATCCGGCGGACTTTTACGTACAGGTGTTG
GCCGTTGTGCCCGGACGGGAGATCGAGTCCCGTGATCGGATCGCCAAGATATGCGACAATTTTGCCATTA
GCAAAGTAGCCCGGGATATGGAGCAGTTGTTGGCCACCAAAAATCTGGAGAAGCCACTGGAGCAGCCGGA
GAATGGGTACACCTACAAGGCCACCTGGTTCATGCAGTTCCGGGCGGTCCTGTGGCGATCCTGGCTGTCG
GTGCTCAAGGAACCACTCCTCGTAAAAGTGCGACTTATTCAGACAACGGTGAGTGGTTCCAGTGGAAACA
AATGATATAACGCTTACAATTCTTGGAAACAAATTCGCTAGATTTTAGATAGAATTGCCTGATTCCACAC
CCTTCTTAGTTTTTTTCAATGAGATGTATAGTTTATAGTTTTGCAGAAGATAAATAAATTTCATTTAACT
CGCGAATATTAATGAGATGCGAGTAACATTTTAATTTGCAGATGGTTGCCATCTTGATTGGCCTCATCTT
TTTGGGCCAACAACTCACGCAAGTGGGTGTGATGAATATCAACGGAGCCATCTTCCTCTTCCTGACCAAC
ATGACCTTTCAAAACGTCTTTGCCACGATAAATGTAAGTCATGTTTAGAATACATTTGCATTTCAATAAT
TTACTAACTTTCTAATGAATCGATTCGATTTAGGTGTTCACCTCAGAGCTGCCAGTTTTTATGAGGGAGG
CCCGAAGTCGACTTTATCGCTGTGACACATACTTTCTGGGCAAAACGATTGCCGAATTGCCGCTTTTTCT
CACAGTGCCACTGGTCTTCACGGCGATTGCCTATCCGATGATCGGACTGCGGGCCGGAGTGCTGCACTTC
TTCAACTGCCTGGCGCTGGTCACTCTGGTGGCCAATGTGTCAACGTCCTTCGGATATCTAATATCCTGCG
CCAGCTCCTCGACCTCGATGGCGCTGTCTGTGGGTCCGCCGGTTATCATACCATTCCTGCTCTTTGGCGG
CTTCTTCTTGAACTCGGGCTCGGTGCCAGTATACCTCAAATGGTTGTCGTACCTCTCATGGTTCCGTTAC
GCCAACGAGGGTCTGCTGATTAACCAATGGGCGGACGTGGAGCCGGGCGAAATTAGCTGCACATCGTCGA
ACACCACGTGCCCCAGTTCGGGCAAGGTCATCCTGGAGACGCTTAACTTCTCCGCCGCCGATCTGCCGCT
GGACTACGTGGGTCTGGCCATTCTCATCGTGAGCTTCCGGGTGCTCGCATATCTGGCTCTAAGACTTCGG
GCCCGACGCAAGGAGTAGCCGACATATATCCGAAATAACTGCTTGTTTTTTTTTTTTACCATTATTACCA
TCGTGTTTACTGTTTATTGCCCCCTCAAAAAGCTAATGTAATTATATTTGTGCCAATAAAAACAAGATAT
GACCTATAGAATACAAGTATTTCCCCTTCGAACATCCCCACAAGTAGACTTTGGATTTGTCTTCTAACCA
AAAGACTTACACACCTGCATACCTTACATCAAAAACTCGTTTATCGCTACATAAAACACCGGGATATATT
TTTTATATACATACTTTTCAAATCGCGCGCCCTCTTCATAATTCACCTCCACCACACCACGTTTCGTAGT
TGCTCTTTCGCTGTCTCCCACCCGCTCTCCGCAACACATTCACCTTTTGTTCGACGACCTTGGAGCGACT
GTCGTTAGTTCCGCGCGATTCGGTTCGCTCAAATGGTTCCGAGTGGTTCATTTCGTCTCAATAGAAATTA
GTAATAAATATTTGTATGTACAATTTATTTGCTCCAATATATTTGTATATATTTCCCTCACAGCTATATT
TATTCTAATTTAATATTATGACTTTTTAAGGTAATTTTTTGTGACCTGTTCGGAGTGATTAGCGTTACAA
TTTGAACTGAAAGTGACATCCAGTGTTTGTTCCTTGTGTAGATGCATCTCAAAAAAATGGTGGGCATAAT
AGTGTTGTTTATATATATCAAAAATAACAACTATAATAATAAGAATACATTTAATTTAGAAAATGCTTGG
ATTTCACTGGAACTAGGGCGCGCCTCCGGAACATAATGGTGCAGGGCGCTGACTTCCGCGTTTCCAGACT
TTACGAAACACGGAAACCGAAGACCATTCATGTTGTTGCTCAGGTCGCAGACGTTTTGCAGCAGCAGTCG
CTTCACGTTCGCTCGCGTATCGGTGATTCATTCTGCTAACCAGTAAGGCAACCCCGCCAGCCTAGCCGGG
TCCTCAACGACAGGAGCACGATCATGCGCACCCGTGGCCAGGGCCGCAAGCTTGCATGCCTGCAGGTCGG
AGTACTGTCCTCCGAGCGGAGTACTGTCCTCCGAGCGGAGTACTGTCCTCCGAGCGGAGTACTGTCCTCC
GAGCGGAGTACTGTCCTCCGAGCGGAGACTCTAGCCCTAGGGCATGCCTGCAGGTCGGAGTACTGTCCTC
CGAGCGGAGTACTGTCCTCCGAGCGGAGTACTGTCCTCCGAGCGGAGTACTGTCCTCCGAGCGGAGTACT
GTCCTCCGAGCGGAGACTCTAGCGCTAGCGACGTCGAGCGCCGGAGTATAAATAGAGGCGCTTCGTCTAC
GGAGCGACAATTCAATTCAAACAAGCAAAGTGAACACGTCGCTAAGCGAAAGCTAAGCAAATAAACAAGC
GCAGCTGAACAAGCTAAACAATCTGCAGTAAAGTGCAAGTTAAAGTGAATCAATTAAAAGTAACCAGCAA
CCAAGTAAATCAACTGCAACTACTGAAATCTGCCAAGAAGTAATTATTGAATACAAGAAGAGAACTCTGA
ATAGATCTGAAGTTCCTATACTTTCTAGAGAATAGGAACTTCTAACGTAAGCTAGCTAGAGGATCTTTGT
GAAGGAACCTTACTTCTGTGGTGTGACATAATTGGACAAACTACCTACAGAGATTTAAAGCTCTAAGGTA
AATATAAAATTTTTAAGTGTATAATGTGTTAAACTACTGATTCTAATTGTTTGTGTATTTTAGATTCCAA
CCTATGGAACTGATGAATGGGAGCAGTGGTGGAATGCCTTTAATGAGGAAAACCTGTTTTGCTCAGAAGA
AATGCCATCTAGTGATGATGAGGCTACTGCTGACTCTCAACATTCTACTCCTCCAAAAAAGAAGAGAAAG
GTAGAAGACCCCAAGGACTTTCCTTCAGAATTGCTAAGTTTTTTGAGTCATGCTGTGTTTAGTAATAGAA
CTCTTGCTTGCTTTGCTATTTACACCACAAAGGAAAAAGCTGCACTGCTATACAAGAAAATTATGGAAAA
ATATTTGATGTATAGTGCCTTGACTAGAGATCATAATCAGCCATACCACATTTGTAGAGGTTTTACTTGC
TTTAAAAAACCTCCCACACCTCCCCCTGAACCTGAAACATAAAATGAATGCAATTGTTGTTGTTAACTTG
TTTATTGCAGCTTATAATGGTTACAAATAAAGCAATAGCATCACAAATTTCACAAATAAAGCATTTTTTT
CACTGCATTCTAGTTGTGGTTTGTCCAAACTCATCAATGTATCTTATCATGTCTGGATCGATCTGGCCGG
GAAGTTCCTATACTTTCTAGAGAATAGGAACTTCCTCGAGAATCAAAATGGGCAACAAATGCTGCAGCAA
GCGACAGGATCAGGAACTGGCACTGGCCTATCCCACTGGGGGCTACAAGAAATCCGACTACACCTTTGGC
CAGACGCACATCAACAGCAGCGGCGGCGGCAACATGGGCGGCGTTCTTGGCCAGAAGCATAACAACGGTG
GCTCGCTGGACTCGCGCTACACGCCCGATCCCAATCATCGGGGTCCGTTGAAAATCGGCGGAAAGGGCGG
CGTTGACATCATCAGACCACGCGGATCCATGGAGCAAAAACTGATATCGGAGGAAGACTTGGCAGAGCAG
AAACTGATTTCGGAAGAGGATCTTGCCGAACAAAAACTGATCAGTGAGGAAGACCTTGCCGGAGTGTCGA
AGGGTGAAGAGCTGTTCACCGGCGTGGTGCCCATCCTCGTCGAGCTGGACGGAGATGTCAATGGACATAA
ATTCTCCGTACGGGGAGAGGGCGAGGGCGACGCAACCAACGGTAAACTGACCCTGAAGTTCATTTGCACC
ACGGGTAAACTGCCCGTACCCTGGCCCACCCTGGTCACAACCTTGGGTGGCGGAGTTCAGTGTTTTTCGC
GGTATCCAGATCACATGAAGCAGCATGACTTTTTCAAGAGCGCTATGCCCGAGGGTTACGTTCAAGAGAG
GACCATCAGTTTCAAGGACGACGGCACCTACAAGACACGGGCTGAGGTGAAATTCGAGGGTGATACACTC
GTGAATCGTATCGAGCTGAAGGGCATAGATTTTAAGGAGGATGGCAATATCCTGGGCCACAAGTTGGAGT
ATAACTTCAACAGTCACAATGTCTATATAACTGCCGATAAGCAGAAGAATGGCATTAAAGCCAATTTCAA
AATTCGTCACAATGTCGAAGGCGGCGCAGAACAGAAGCTCATCAGTGAAGAGGATCTGGCCGCAGAGCAG
AAACTCATTAGCGAGGAGGACTTGGGCGGAGGCGGCGAGCAGAAGCTGATATCGGAGGAAGACCTGGCGG
CCGAGCAAAAGCTCATCTCGGAGGAGGATCTCGCGGGAGGAGATGGAAGTGTCCAGTTGGCGGATCACTA
CCAGCAGAATACGCCAATTGGTGACGGCCCCGTCCTTCTGCCGGATAACCACTACCTCTCCACCCAGTCG
GTGCTGAGCAAGGACCCGAATGAAAAACGTGACCACATGGTTCTTCTTGAGTTCGTCACGGCTGCGGGCA
TCACGTTGGGCATGGACGAACTGTACAAGGGCGCTGAACAGAAACTTATCTCCGAGGAGGATCTGGCGGA
ACAGAAGCTGATCAGCGAAGAGGACCTGGCGGAGCAGAAACTTATCAGCGAAGAGGATCTGTAATCTAGA
GGATCTTTGTGAAGGAACCTTACTTCTGTGGTGTGACATAATTGGACAAACTACCTACAGAGATTTAAAG
CTCTAAGGTAAATATAAAATTTTTAAGTGTATAATGTGTTAAACTACTGATTCTAATTGTTTGTGTATTT
TAGATTCCAACCTATGGAACTGATGAATGGGAGCAGTGGTGGAATGCCTTTAATGAGGAAAACCTGTTTT
GCTCAGAAGAAATGCCATCTAGTGATGATGAGGCTACTGCTGACTCTCAACATTCTACTCCTCCAAAAAA
GAAGAGAAAGGTAGAAGACCCCAAGGACTTTCCTTCAGAATTGCTAAGTTTTTTGAGTCATGCTGTGTTT
AGTAATAGAACTCTTGCTTGCTTTGCTATTTACACCACAAAGGAAAAAGCTGCACTGCTATACAAGAAAA
TTATGGAAAAATATTTGATGTATAGTGCCTTGACTAGAGATCATAATCAGCCATACCACATTTGTAGAGG
TTTTACTTGCTTTAAAAAACCTCCCACACCTCCCCCTGAACCTGAAACATAAAATGAATGCAATTGTTGT
TGTTAACTTGTTTATTGCAGCTTATAATGGTTACAAATAAAGCAATAGCATCACAAATTTCACAAATAAA
GCATTTTTTTCACTGCATTCTAGTTGTGGTTTGTCCAAACTCATCAATGTATCTTATCATGTCTGGATCG
ATCTGGCCGGCCGTTTAAACGAATTCTTGAAGACGAAAGGGCCTCGTGATACGCCTATTTTTATAGGTTA
ATGTCATGATAATAATGGTTTCTTA
Features (pLannotate 1.2.2; 26 found; start..end, strand, type, name):
     31..135     +  promoter       AmpR promoter: bla
    136..996     +  CDS            AmpR: β-lactamase; bla; confers resistance to ampicillin, carbenicillin, and related antibiotics
   1167..1755    +  rep_origin     ori: high-copy-number ColE1/pMB1/pBR322/pUC origin of replication
   1842..1911    +  protein_bind   attB: attB site for the φC31 integrase (Groth et al., 2000) phage φC31 integrase
   2606..5478    +  CDS            mini-white: Drosophila white gene eye color pigment; white; This is a modified version of the white gene lacking part of the first intron.
   6251..6406    +  CDS            YPB1_ECOLX (fragment): Protein predicted: Swiss-Prot protein existence level 4. From Escherichia coli.
   6488..6509    -  misc_feature   MCS (fragment): pUC18/19 multiple cloning site
   6508..6602    +  protein_bind   5X UAS: five tandem copies of the "ScaI site" 17-mer CGGAGTACTGTCCTCCG, an upstream activating sequence (UAS) that efficiently binds yeast Gal4 (Webster et al., 1988; Pfeiffer et al., 2010) GAL4
   6636..6730    +  protein_bind   5X UAS: five tandem copies of the "ScaI site" 17-mer CGGAGTACTGTCCTCCG, an upstream activating sequence (UAS) that efficiently binds yeast Gal4 (Webster et al., 1988; Pfeiffer et al., 2010) GAL4
   6761..6999    +  promoter       hsp70 promoter: Drosophila melanogaster hsp70Bb promoter
   7009..7042    -  protein_bind   FRT (minimal): supports FLP-mediated excision but not integration (Turan and Bode, 2011) FLP recombinase from the Saccharomyces cerevisiae 2μ plasmid
   7062..7136    +  CDS            small t antigen (fragment): SV40 (simian virus 40) small t antigen
   7138..7203    +  intron         small t intron: SV40 (simian virus 40) small t antigen intron
   7333..7353    +  CDS            SV40 NLS: nuclear localization signal of SV40 (simian virus 40) large T antigen
   7360..7494    +  CDS            LT_POVHA (fragment): Protein inferred from homology: Swiss-Prot protein existence level 3. Isoform large T antigen is a key early protein essential for both driving viral replication and inducing cellular transformation. Plays a role in viral genome replication by driving entry of quiescent cells into the cell cycle and by autoregulating the synthesis of viral early mRNA. Displays highly oncogenic activities by corrupting the host cellular checkpoint mechanisms that guard cell division and the transcription, replication, and repair of DNA. Participates in the modulation of cellular gene expression preceeding viral
   7519..7602    +  CDS            large T antigen (fragment): large T antigen from SV40 (simian virus 40)
   7625..7759    +  polyA_signal   SV40 poly(A) signal: SV40 polyadenylation signal
   7771..7804    -  protein_bind   FRT (minimal): supports FLP-mediated excision but not integration (Turan and Bode, 2011) FLP recombinase from the Saccharomyces cerevisiae 2μ plasmid
   7818..8072    +  CDS            Src64B (fragment): SRC64_DROME - Also known as Src1. Experimental evidence at protein level: Swiss-Prot protein existence level 1. May play a role in the development of neural tissue and smooth muscle. From Drosophila melanogaster (Fruit fly).
   8187..9071    +  CDS            vsfGFP-9 (fragment): vsfGFP-9 is a basic (constitutively fluorescent) green fluorescent protein published in 2015, derived from Aequorea victoria. It has low acid sensitivity.
   9172..9246    +  CDS            small t antigen (fragment): SV40 (simian virus 40) small t antigen
   9248..9313    +  intron         small t intron: SV40 (simian virus 40) small t antigen intron
   9443..9463    +  CDS            SV40 NLS: nuclear localization signal of SV40 (simian virus 40) large T antigen
   9470..9604    +  CDS            LT_POVHA (fragment): Protein inferred from homology: Swiss-Prot protein existence level 3. Isoform large T antigen is a key early protein essential for both driving viral replication and inducing cellular transformation. Plays a role in viral genome replication by driving entry of quiescent cells into the cell cycle and by autoregulating the synthesis of viral early mRNA. Displays highly oncogenic activities by corrupting the host cellular checkpoint mechanisms that guard cell division and the transcription, replication, and repair of DNA. Participates in the modulation of cellular gene expression preceeding viral
   9629..9712    +  CDS            large T antigen (fragment): large T antigen from SV40 (simian virus 40)
   9735..9869    +  polyA_signal   SV40 poly(A) signal: SV40 polyadenylation signal
