[The description below was written by a language model from this plasmid's Addgene catalogue record and pLannotate feature annotations shown in this document.]
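Description:
pJFRC203-10XUAS-FRT>STOP>FRT-myr::smGFP-cMyc is a Drosophila transgenesis and expression plasmid of about 10 kb, built on the pJFRC12-10XUAS-IVS-myr::GFP backbone. In bacteria it is maintained as a high-copy plasmid through a ColE1/pUC-type origin and selected with ampicillin via the β-lactamase gene. For fly work it carries a φC31 attB site, which allows integrase-mediated insertion into a genomic attP landing site. It also carries the mini-white eye-colour marker for identifying transformants.

The payload is a GAL4-responsive, FLP-dependent ("flp-On") membrane reporter. Two tandem 5X UAS blocks, giving ten GAL4 binding sites, sit upstream of the Drosophila hsp70 promoter. Between this promoter and the coding region lies a stop cassette flanked by two minimal FRT sites in the same orientation. The cassette is made of SV40 early-region sequence, including the small t intron and the SV40 polyadenylation signal, so transcripts terminate before reaching the reporter. FLP recombinase excises the cassette, after which GAL4 can drive expression of the downstream open reading frame. That frame begins with an N-terminal myristoylation signal, annotated as a Src64B fragment, which targets the protein to membranes. It is fused to "spaghetti monster" GFP-cMyc, a GFP-derived scaffold (detected by the annotation tool as a superfolder-type GFP fragment) that, per its name, displays cMyc epitopes for antibody detection. A second copy of the SV40 intron and poly(A) region forms the 3′ UTR.

According to the record and its associated publication, the construct is used for stochastic multicolour labelling of cells within GAL4 patterns, for example to resolve individual neuron morphologies in the fly visual system.
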