Addgene plasmid #63167: pJFRC203-10XUAS-FRT>STOP>FRT-myr::smGFP-cMyc
Purpose: GAL4-responsive UAS “flp-On” spaghetti monster GFP-cMyc reporter
Depositing lab: Gerald Rubin. Depositing organization: HHMI, Janelia Research Campus. Publication: Optimized tools for multicolor stochastic labeling reveal diverse stereotyped cell arrangements in the fly visual system. Nern A, Pfeiffer BD, Rubin GM. Proc Natl Acad Sci U S A. 2015 May 11. pii: 201506763. 10.1073/pnas.1506763112 PubMed 25964354.
Backbone
  Vector backbone: pJFRC12-10XUAS-IVS-myr::GFP
  Total vector size (bp): 9966
  Vector type: Insect Expression
Growth in bacteria
  Bacterial resistance: Ampicillin, 100 μg/mL
  Growth temperature: 37°C
  Growth strain: Top10
  Copy number: High Copy
Gene/Insert
  Gene/Insert name: "spaghetti monster GFP-cMyc" (alt name: smGFP-cMyc)
  Species: D. melanogaster (fly)
  Insert size (bp): 1366
  Tag / fusion protein: N-myristoylation (N terminal on insert)
  Cloning method: Restriction Enzyme; 5′ cloning site XhoI (not destroyed); 3′ cloning site XbaI (not destroyed)
  Sequencing primers: 5′ GACTACACCTTTGGCCAGACG; 3′ ATACTCCAACTTGTGGCCCAGG
Terms and licenses: Academic/Nonprofit Terms; Industry Terms: Not Available to Industry
How to cite: pJFRC203-10XUAS-FRT>STOP>FRT-myr::smGFP-cMyc was a gift from Gerald Rubin (Addgene plasmid # 63167 ; http://n2t.net/addgene:63167 ; RRID:Addgene_63167)
