>Addgene plasmid #63167 | pJFRC203-10XUAS-FRT>STOP>FRT-myr::smGFP-cMyc | addgene partial sequence | sequence record 112548 | pCasper-hs 5'-GCAACTACTGAAATCTGCCAAG-3'
TAGATCTGAAGTTCCTATACTTTCTAGAGAATAGGAACTTCTAACGTAAGCTAGCTAGAGGATCTTTGTG
AAGGAACCTTACTTCTGTGGTGTGACATAATTGGACAAACTACCTACAGAGATTTAAAGCTCTAAGGTAA
ATATAAAATTTTTAAGTGTATAATGTGTTAAACTACTGATTCTAATTGTTTGTGTATTTTAGATTCCAAC
CTATGGAACTGATGAATGGGAGCAGTGGTGGAATGCCTTTAATGAGGAAAACCTGTTTTGCTCAGAAGAA
ATGCCATCTAGTGATGATGAGGCTACTGCTGACTCTCAACATTCTACTCCTCCAAAAAAGAAGAGAAAGG
TAGAAGACCCCAAGGACTTTCCTTCAGAATTGCTAAGTTTTTTGAGTCATGCTGTGTTTAGTAATAGAAC
TCTTGCTTGCTTTGCTATTTACACCACAAAGGAAAAAGCTGCACTGCTATACAAGAAAATTATGGAAAAA
TATTTGATGTATAGTGCCTTGACTAGAGATCATAATCAGCCATACCACATTTGTAGAGGTTTTACTTGCT
TTAAAAAACCTCCCACACCTCCCCCTGAACCTGAAACATAAAATGAATGCAATTGTTGTTGTTAACTTGT
TTATTGCAGCTTATAATGGTTACAAATAAAGCAATAGCATCACAAATTTCACAAATAAAGCATTTTTTTC
ACTGCATTCTAGTTGTGGTTTGTCCAAACTCATCAATGTATCTTATCATGTCTGGATCGATCTGGCCGGG
AAGTTCCTATACTTTCTAGAGAATAGGAACTTCCTCGAGAATCAAAATGGGCAACAAATGCTGCAGCAAG
CGACAGGATCAGGAACTGGCACTGGCCTATCCCACTGGGGGCTACAAGAAATCCGACTACACCTTTGGCC
AGACGCACATCAACAGCAGCGGCGGCGGCAACATGGGCGGC
