>Addgene plasmid #63167 | pJFRC203-10XUAS-FRT>STOP>FRT-myr::smGFP-cMyc | addgene partial sequence | sequence record 112549 | 3primeUP 5'-GGCGTATCACGAGGCCC-3'
TCGTTACGGCCGGCCAGATCGATCCAGACATGATAAGATACATTGATGAGTTTGGACAAACCACAACTAG
AATGCAGTGAAAAAAATGCTTTATTTGTGAAATTTGTGATGCTATTGCTTTATTTGTAACCATTATAAGC
TGCAATAAACAAGTTAACAACAACAATTGCATTCATTTTATGTTTCAGGTTCAGGGGGAGGTGTGGGAGG
TTTTTTAAAGCAAGTAAAACCTCTACAAATGTGGTATGGCTGATTATGATCTCTAGTCAAGGCACTATAC
ATCAAATATTTTTCCATAATTTTCTTGTATAGCAGTGCAGCTTTTTCCTTTGTGGTGTAAATAGCAAAGC
AAGCAAGAGTTCTATTACTAAACACAGCATGACTCAAAAAACTTAGCAATTCTGAAGGAAAGTCCTTGGG
GTCTTCTACCTTTCTCTTCTTTTTTGGAGGAGTAGAATGTTGAGAGTCAGCAGTAGCCTCATCATCACTA
GATGGCATTTCTTCTGAGCAAAACAGGTTTTCCTCATTAAAGGCATTCCACCACTGCTCCCATTCATCAG
TTCCATAGGTTGGAATCTAAAATACACAAACAATTAGAATCAGTAGTTTAACACATTATACACTTAAAAA
TTTTATATTTACCTTAGAGCTTTAAATCTCTGTAGGTAGTTTGTCCAATTATGTCACACCACAGAAGTAA
GGTTCCTTCACAAAGATCCTCTAGATTACAGATCCTCTTCGCTGATAAGTTTCTGCTCCGCCAGGTCCTC
TTCGCTGATCAGCTTCTGTTCCGCCAGATCCTCCTCGGAGATAAGTTTCTGTTCAGCGCCCTTGTACAGT
TCGTCCATGCCCAACGTGATGCCCGCAGCCGTGACGAACTCAAGAAGAACCATGTGGTCACGTTTTTCAT
TCGGGTCCTTGCT
