>Addgene plasmid #63167 | pJFRC203-10XUAS-FRT>STOP>FRT-myr::smGFP-cMyc | addgene partial sequence | sequence record 117272 | smGFP-F 5'-AGGATCAGGAACTGGCACTG-3'
AATCCGACTACACCTTTGGCCAGACGCACATCAACAGCAGCGGCGGCGGCAACATGGGCGGCGTTCTTGG
CCAGAAGCATAACAACGGTGGCTCGCTGGACTCGCGCTACACGCCCGATCCCAATCATCGGGGTCCGTTG
AAAATCGGCGGAAAGGGCGGCGTTGACATCATCAGACCACGCGGATCCATGGAGCAAAAACTGATATCGG
AGGAAGACTTGGCAGAGCAGAAACTGATTTCGGAAGAGGATCTTGCCGAACAAAAACTGATCAGTGAGGA
AGACCTTGCCGGAGTGTCGAAGGGTGAAGAGCTGTTCACCGGCGTGGTGCCCATCCTCGTCGAGCTGGAC
GGAGATGTCAATGGACATAAATTCTCCGTACGGGGAGAGGGCGAGGGCGACGCAACCAACGGTAAACTGA
CCCTGAAGTTCATTTGCACCACGGGTAAACTGCCCGTACCCTGGCCCACCCTGGTCACAACCTTGGGTGG
CGGAGTTCAGTGTTTTTCGCGGTATCCAGATCACATGAAGCAGCATGACTTTTTCAAGAGCGCTATGCCC
GAGGGTTACGTTCAAGAGAGGACCATCAGTTTCAAGGACGACGGCACCTACAAGACACGGGCTGAGGTGA
AATTCGAGGGTGATACACTCGTGAATCGTATCGAGCTGAAGGGCATAGATTTTAAGGAGGATGGCAATAT
CCTGGGCCACAAGTTGGAGTATAACTTCAACAGTCACAATGTCTATATAACTGCCGAT
